Addgene plasmid #11421: pSKB3.TM1777
Depositing lab: Sung-Hou Kim. Depositing organization: Lawrence Berkeley National Laboratory. Publication: Crystal structure of NusA from Thermotoga maritima and functional implication of the N-terminal domain. Shin DH, Nguyen HH, Jancarik J, Yokota H, Kim R, Kim SH. Biochemistry. 2003 Nov 25. 42(46):13429-37. 10.1021/bi035118h PubMed 14621988.
Backbone
  Vector backbone: pSKB3
  Backbone size w/o insert (bp): 5386
  Vector type: Bacterial Expression
Growth in bacteria
  Bacterial resistance: Kanamycin, 50 μg/mL
  Growth temperature: 37°C
  Growth strain: DH5alpha
  Copy number: High Copy
Gene/Insert
  Gene/Insert name: NusA
  Species: T. maritima
  Insert size (bp): 1032
  GenBank ID: AAD36840 NP_229574 TM1777
  Entrez Gene: nusA
  Tag / fusion protein: 6x His (N terminal on backbone); TEV protease site (N terminal on backbone)
  Cloning method: Restriction Enzyme; 5′ cloning site NdeI (not destroyed); 3′ cloning site BamHI (not destroyed)
  Sequencing primers: 5′ TAATACGACTCACTATAGGG; 3′ GCTAGTTATTGCTCAGCGG
Terms and licenses: Academic/Nonprofit Terms; Industry Terms: Not Available to Industry
Depositor comments: Please note that the plasmid pSKB3.TM1777 contains a Kanamycin resistance marker, and the BL21 bacterial strain contains a plasmid, pSJS1244, that confers spectinomycin resistance and allows for expression of genes with rare codons. Addgene provides this plasmid in the DH5alpha bacterial strain. For expression, please use BL21(DE3).Star/pSJS1244
How to cite: pSKB3.TM1777 was a gift from Sung-Hou Kim (Addgene plasmid # 11421 ; http://n2t.net/addgene:11421 ; RRID:Addgene_11421)
