[The description below was written by a language model from this plasmid's Addgene catalogue record.]
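Description:
pSKB3.TM1777 is a bacterial expression plasmid built on the pSKB3 backbone (about 5.4 kb without insert) that carries the nusA gene of Thermotoga maritima (locus TM1777), an insert of roughly 1 kb. It is a high-copy plasmid selected with kanamycin and is maintained in a cloning strain such as DH5alpha. The record does not name the origin of replication.

The NusA coding sequence was inserted by restriction cloning between NdeI and BamHI sites, both of which remain intact, so the insert can be excised or swapped. The backbone supplies an N-terminal 6x His tag followed by a TEV protease recognition site. The expressed protein can therefore be purified by immobilised metal affinity chromatography, and the tag can then be cleaved off to leave near-native protein. The promoter is not stated explicitly. However, the listed sequencing primers are the standard T7 promoter and T7 terminator primers, and the depositor recommends a BL21(DE3) host, which provides T7 RNA polymerase. Both points indicate a T7-driven, pET-style expression cassette.

For protein production, the depositor advises using BL21(DE3) Star carrying the helper plasmid pSJS1244. This helper confers spectinomycin resistance and supports expression of genes containing codons that are rare in E. coli. It is a separate plasmid and is not part of this construct. NusA is a transcription elongation and termination factor, and the associated publication reports its crystal structure and the function of its N-terminal domain. The plasmid is thus suited to recombinant overproduction of T. maritima NusA for structural and biochemical studies.
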