>Addgene plasmid #11421 | pSKB3.TM1777 | addgene partial sequence | sequence record 96446 | T7 5'-TAATACGACTCACTATAGGG-3'
ACTTTAAGAAGGAGATATACCATGGGCAGCAGCCATCATCATCATCATCACGATTACGATATCCCAACGA
CCGAAAACCTTTACTTCCAGGGCCATATGAACATAGGCTTGCTGGAAGCCCTCGACCAGCTGGAGGAAGA
AAAAGGAATTTCCAAAGAAGAGGTCATTCCTATCCTTGAAAAAGCACTGGTGAGCGCTTACAGGAAGAAC
TTTGGAAATTCCAAGAACGTGGAGGTTGTTATAGATAGGAACACGGGAAACATAAAAGTGTATCAGCTCC
TCGAAGTTGTGGAAGAAGTGGAAGATCCAGCAACACAGATATCTCTCGAGGAGGCGAAAAAGATCGACCC
CCTCGCGGAAGTTGGGTCTATTGTGAAGAAGGAACTGAACGTTAAGAATTTTGGAAGAATAGCCGCGCAG
ACGGCGAAGCAGGTTCTCATTCAGAGAATCAGAGAACTCGAGAAGGAGAAACAGTTCGAGAAGTATTCCG
AACTCAAAGGAACGGTTACAACCGCTGAAGTCATAAGAGTCATGGGCGAGTGGGCAGACATCAGAATAGG
AAAGCTCGAGACAAGGCTTCCAAAGAAAGAGTGGATCCCCGGTGAGGAAATCAAAGCCGGTGATCTGGTG
AAGGTCTACATCATCGATGTGGTTAAAACAACCAAGGGGCCGAAGATACTCGTGAGCAGGAGAGTACCGG
AGTTCGTAATTGGCCTGATGAAACTCGAAATTCCGGAAGTGGAGAATGGAATCGTGGAAATAAAGGCTAT
CGCCAGAGAACCCGGTGTTCGAACAAAGGTGGCAGTTGCATCGAACGATCCGAACGTGGATCCCATAGGT
GCCTGCATCGGTGAAGGAGGATCGAGGATAGCCGCCATACTGAAGGAGCTCAAGGG
