>Addgene plasmid #11421 | pSKB3.TM1777 | addgene partial sequence | sequence record 97499 | T7term 5'-GCTAGTTATTGCTCAGCGG-3'
CAGCCGGATCTCAGTGGTGGTGGTGGTGGTGCTCGAGTGCGGCCGCAAGCTTGTCGACGGAGCATCGAAT
TCGGATCTTTACAGGTTCATGATCGGTTTTATGTCTATTTTCCATCCTGTGAGCTTTGCAGCGAGTCTCG
CGTTCTGCCCTCCTTTTCCTATGGCGAGGGAAAGCTGTGTCGGAGGAACTAGAACGCGTGCGGCCTTGTT
CTCTTTGTCGAGTATCTCCACTTCTATGACGGTAGCCGGCGCAAGGGCGTTCGCTATGAGCTGTTTGGGA
TCGTCCGACCACTTCAGAACGTCGAGTTTTTCACCCTTGAGCTCCTTCAGTATGGCGGCTATCCTCGATC
CTCCTTCACCGATGCAGGCACCTATGGGATCCACGTTCGGATCGTTCGATGCAACTGCCACCTTTGTTCG
AACACCGGGTTCTCTGGCGATAGCCTTTATTTCCACGATTCCATTCTCCACTTCCGGAATTTCGAGTTTC
ATCAGGCCAATTACGAACTCCGGAACTCTCCTGCTCACGAGTATCTTCGGCCCCTTGGTTGTTTTAACCA
CATCGATGATGTAGACCTTCACCAGATCACCGGCTTTGATTTCCTCACCGGGGATCCACTCTTTCTTTGG
AAGCCTTGTCTCGAGCTTTCCTATTCTGATGTCTGCCCACTCGCCCATGACTCTTATGACTTCAGCGGTT
GTAACCGTTCCTT
